Addgene plasmid #227635: pCN38-kimA-yfp
Purpose: c-di-AMP biosensor plasmid. Encodes yfp downstream of c-di-AMP-binding kimA riboswitch. Plasmid confers ampicillin resistance to E. coli and chloramphenicol resistance to S. aureus.
Depositing lab: Angelika Grundling. Depositing organization: Imperial College London. Publication: Identification of novel genetic factors that regulate c-di-AMP production in Staphylococcus aureus using a riboswitch-based biosensor. Kviatkovski I, Zhong Q, Vaidya S, Grundling A. mSphere. 2024 Sep 17:e0032124. doi: 10.1128/msphere.00321-24. PubMed 39287429.
Backbone
  Vector backbone: pCN38
  Vector type: Bacterial Expression
Growth in bacteria
  Bacterial resistance: Ampicillin, 100 μg/mL
  Growth temperature: 37°C
  Growth strain: DH5alpha
  Copy number: High Copy
Gene/Insert
  Gene/Insert name: kimA-yfp
  Insert size (bp): 1265
Terms and licenses: Academic/Nonprofit Terms; Industry Terms: Not Available to Industry
How to cite: pCN38-kimA-yfp was a gift from Angelika Grundling (Addgene plasmid # 227635 ; http://n2t.net/addgene:227635 ; RRID:Addgene_227635)
