[The description below was written by a language model from this plasmid's Addgene catalogue record and pLannotate feature annotations shown in this document.]
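Description:
pCN38-kimA-yfp is an E. coli–Staphylococcus aureus shuttle plasmid built on the pCN38 backbone and designed as a transcriptional/riboswitch-based biosensor for the bacterial second messenger c-di-AMP. For propagation in E. coli it carries a high-copy ColE1/pUC-type origin and a β-lactamase gene with its own promoter, giving ampicillin resistance. For maintenance in S. aureus the annotation shows a pT181-family replicon, with a RepN-like initiator protein and the associated antisense ctRNA that controls copy number, together with a staphylococcal cat gene conferring chloramphenicol resistance. Short annotated fragments of cop, pre, tet(K), rop, bom and lacZα appear to be remnants of the parental plasmids from which the modular backbone was assembled rather than functional genes.

The roughly 1.3 kb insert places a yellow fluorescent protein coding sequence downstream of the kimA riboswitch. This leader is detected as a ydaO/yuaA-family element, the RNA class known to bind c-di-AMP, and the reporter is annotated as an mVenus-type variant, a fast-maturing monomeric Aequorea-derived YFP. Riboswitches of this class generally reduce downstream expression when c-di-AMP is bound, so fluorescence would be expected to vary inversely with intracellular nucleotide levels, although the record itself does not spell out the direction of the response. The promoter driving the cassette is also not named. A short match to a Bacillus phage SP01 sequence lies just upstream of the riboswitch, but its role is not stated. The plasmid was used to report c-di-AMP levels in S. aureus and to identify genetic factors that regulate production of this nucleotide.
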