Features (pLannotate 1.2.2; 16 found; start..end, strand, type, name):
    232..318     +  CDS            cop (fragment): COP1_STAAU - Protein predicted: Swiss-Prot protein existence level 4. Putative control of replication message. From Staphylococcus aureus.
    503..1150    +  CDS            cat: CAT1_STAAU - Experimental evidence at transcript level: Swiss-Prot protein existence level 2. This enzyme is an effector of chloramphenicol resistance in bacteria. From Staphylococcus aureus.
   1244..1261    -  misc_feature   bom (fragment): basis of mobility region from pBR322
   1363..1398    -  CDS            rop (fragment): Rop protein, which maintains plasmids at low copy number; rop
   1493..1597    +  promoter       AmpR promoter: bla
   1598..2458    +  CDS            AmpR: β-lactamase; bla; confers resistance to ampicillin, carbenicillin, and related antibiotics
   2629..3217    +  rep_origin     ori: high-copy-number ColE1/pMB1/pBR322/pUC origin of replication
   3347..3377    -  misc_feature   MCS (fragment): pUC18/19 multiple cloning site
   3378..3467    +  CDS            43 (fragment): GP43_BPSP1 - Protein predicted: Swiss-Prot protein existence level 4. From Bacillus phage SP01 (Bacteriophage SP01).
   3536..3679    +  ncRNA          ydaO-yuaA: Accession: RF00379 - ydaO/yuaA leader
   3883..4599    +  CDS            mVenus-Q69M: mVenus-Q69M is a basic (constitutively fluorescent) yellow fluorescent protein published in 2010, derived from Aequorea victoria. It is reported to be a very rapidly-maturing monomer.
   4645..4802    +  CDS            lacZα (fragment): LacZα fragment of β-galactosidase; lacZ fragment
   4810..4965    +  CDS            pre (fragment): PRE3_STAAC - Protein inferred from homology: Swiss-Prot protein existence level 3. The interaction of the RSA site and the PRE protein may not only serves a function in plasmid maintenance, but may also contributes to the distribution of small antibiotic resistance plasmids among Gram- positive bacteria. From Staphylococcus aureus (strain COL).
   5305..5399    -  ncRNA          ctRNA pT181: Accession: RF00242 - ctRNA
   5495..6436    +  CDS            repN: REPN_STAAU - Experimental evidence at protein level: Swiss-Prot protein existence level 1. This protein is probably a specific topoisomerase involved in initiating replication. This protein is specifically required and may be rate-limiting for replication of the plasmid in vivo. From Staphylococcus aureus.
   6601..221     +  CDS            tet (fragment) (across the origin): TCR_STAAU - Also known as tet(K). Protein inferred from homology: Swiss-Prot protein existence level 3. Resistance to tetracycline by an active tetracycline efflux. This is an energy-dependent process that decreases the accumulation of the antibiotic in whole cells. This protein functions as a metal- tetracycline/H(+) antiporter. From Staphylococcus aureus.
>Addgene plasmid #227635 | pCN38-kimA-yfp | addgene full sequence | sequence record 458444 | Addgene NGS Result
GTGTATTAAATGAAATGGTTTTAAATGTTTCTTTACCTGATATTGCAAATCATTTTAATACTACTCCTGG
AATTACAAACTGGGTAAACACTGCATATATGTTAACTTTTTCGATAGGAACAGCAGTATATGGAAAATTA
TCTGATTATATAAATATAAAAAAATTGTTAATTATTGGTATTAGTTTGAGCTGTCTTGGTTCATTGATTG
CTTTTATTGGGCCCACCTAGGTATTATCAAGATAAGAAAGAAAAGGATTTTTCGCTACGCTCAAATCCTT
TAAAAAAACACAAAAGACCACATTTTTTAATGTGGTCTTTTATTCTTCAACTAAAGCACCCATTAGTTCA
ACAAACGAAAATTGGATAAAGTGGGATATTTTTAAAATATATATTTATGTTACAGTAATATTGACTTTTA
AAAAAGGATTGATTCTAATGAAGAAAGCAGACAAGTAAGCCTCCTAAATTCACTTTAGATAAAAATTTAG
GAGGCATATCAAATGAACTTTAATAAAATTGATTTAGACAATTGGAAGAGAAAAGAGATATTTAATCATT
ATTTGAACCAACAAACGACTTTTAGTATAACCACAGAAATTGATATTAGTGTTTTATACCGAAACATAAA
ACAAGAAGGATATAAATTTTACCCTGCATTTATTTTCTTAGTGACAAGGGTGATAAACTCAAATACAGCT
TTTAGAACTGGTTACAATAGCGACGGAGAGTTAGGTTATTGGGATAAGTTAGAGCCACTTTATACAATTT
TTGATGGTGTATCTAAAACATTCTCTGGTATTTGGACTCCTGTAAAGAATGACTTCAAAGAGTTTTATGA
TTTATACCTTTCTGATGTAGAGAAATATAATGGTTCGGGGAAATTGTTTCCCAAAACACCTATACCTGAA
AATGCTTTTTCTCTTTCTATTATTCCATGGACTTCATTTACTGGGTTTAACTTAAATATCAATAATAATA
GTAATTACCTTCTACCCATTATTACAGCAGGAAAATTCATTAATAAAGGTAATTCAATATATTTACCGCT
ATCTTTACAGGTACATCATTCTGTTTGTGATGGTTATCATGCAGGATTGTTTATGAACTCTATTCAGGAA
TTGTCAGATAGGCCTAATGACTGGCTTTTATAATATGAGATAATGCCGACTGTACTTTTTACAGTCGGTT
TTCTAATGTCACTAACCTGCCCCGTTAGTTGAAGAAGGCCGCGGCCTCGAGCGGCCGCATAGTTAAGCCA
GCCCCGACACCCGCCAACACCCGCTGACGCGCCCTGACGGGCTTGTCTGCTCCCGGCATCCGCTTACAGA
CAAGCTGTGACCGTCTCCGGGAGCTGCATGTGTCAGAGGTTTTCACCGTCATCACCGAAACGCGCGAGAC
GAAAGGGCCTCGTGATACGCCTATTTTTATAGGTTAATGTCATGATAATAATGGTTTCTTAGACGTCAGG
TGGCACTTTTCGGGGAAATGTGCGCGGAACCCCTATTTGTTTATTTTTCTAAATACATTCAAATATGTAT
CCGCTCATGAGACAATAACCCTGATAAATGCTTCAATAATATTGAAAAAGGAAGAGTATGAGTATTCAAC
ATTTCCGTGTCGCCCTTATTCCCTTTTTTGCGGCATTTTGCCTTCCTGTTTTTGCTCACCCAGAAACGCT
GGTGAAAGTAAAAGATGCTGAAGATCAGTTGGGTGCACGAGTGGGTTACATCGAACTGGATCTCAACAGC
GGTAAGATCCTTGAGAGTTTTCGCCCCGAAGAACGTTTTCCAATGATGAGCACTTTTAAAGTTCTGCTAT
GTGGCGCGGTATTATCCCGTATTGACGCCGGGCAAGAGCAACTCGGTCGCCGCATACACTATTCTCAGAA
TGACTTGGTTGAGTACTCACCAGTCACAGAAAAGCATCTTACGGATGGCATGACAGTAAGAGAATTATGC
AGTGCTGCCATAACCATGAGTGATAACACTGCGGCCAACTTACTTCTGACAACGATCGGAGGACCGAAGG
AGCTAACCGCTTTTTTGCACAACATGGGGGATCATGTAACTCGCCTTGATCGTTGGGAACCGGAGCTGAA
TGAAGCCATACCAAACGACGAGCGTGACACCACGATGCCTGTAGCAATGGCAACAACGTTGCGCAAACTA
TTAACTGGCGAACTACTTACTCTAGCTTCCCGGCAACAATTAATAGACTGGATGGAGGCGGATAAAGTTG
CAGGACCACTTCTGCGCTCGGCCCTTCCGGCTGGCTGGTTTATTGCTGATAAATCTGGAGCCGGTGAGCG
TGGGTCTCGCGGTATCATTGCAGCACTGGGGCCAGATGGTAAGCCCTCCCGTATCGTAGTTATCTACACG
ACGGGGAGTCAGGCAACTATGGATGAACGAAATAGACAGATCGCTGAGATAGGTGCCTCACTGATTAAGC
ATTGGTAACTGTCAGACCAAGTTTACTCATATATACTTTAGATTGATTTAAAACTTCATTTTTAATTTAA
AAGGATCTAGGTGAAGATCCTTTTTGATAATCTCATGACCAAAATCCCTTAACGTGAGTTTTCGTTCCAC
TGAGCGTCAGACCCCGTAGAAAAGATCAAAGGATCTTCTTGAGATCCTTTTTTTCTGCGCGTAATCTGCT
GCTTGCAAACAAAAAAACCACCGCTACCAGCGGTGGTTTGTTTGCCGGATCAAGAGCTACCAACTCTTTT
TCCGAAGGTAACTGGCTTCAGCAGAGCGCAGATACCAAATACTGTTCTTCTAGTGTAGCCGTAGTTAGGC
CACCACTTCAAGAACTCTGTAGCACCGCCTACATACCTCGCTCTGCTAATCCTGTTACCAGTGGCTGCTG
CCAGTGGCGATAAGTCGTGTCTTACCGGGTTGGACTCAAGACGATAGTTACCGGATAAGGCGCAGCGGTC
GGGCTGAACGGGGGGTTCGTGCACACAGCCCAGCTTGGAGCGAACGACCTACACCGAACTGAGATACCTA
CAGCGTGAGCTATGAGAAAGCGCCACGCTTCCCGAAGGGAGAAAGGCGGACAGGTATCCGGTAAGCGGCA
GGGTCGGAACAGGAGAGCGCACGAGGGAGCTTCCAGGGGGAAACGCCTGGTATCTTTATAGTCCTGTCGG
GTTTCGCCACCTCTGACTTGAGCGTCGATTTTTGTGATGCTCGTCAGGGGGGCGGAGCCTATGGAAAAAC
GCCAGCAACGCGGCCTTTTTACGGTTCCTGGCCTTTTGCTGGCCTTTTGCTCACATGTTCTTTCCTGCGT
TATCCCCTGATTCTGTGGATAACCGTATTACCGCCTTTGAGTGAGCTGGCGGCCGCTGCATGCCTGCAGG
TCGACTCTAGAGGATCCGTAGCCCTTGCCTACCTAGCTTCCAAGAAAGATATCCTTACAGCACAAGAGCG
GAAAGATGTTTTGTTCTACATCCAGAACAACCTCTGCTAAAATTCCTGAAAAATTTTCGAAAAAGTTGTT
GACTTTATCTACAAGGTGTGGCATAATGTGTGTGCAGAAAACAAATCGCTTAATCTGAAATCAGAGCGGG
GGACCCAATAGAACGGCTTTTTGCCGTTGGGGTGAATCCTTTTTAGGTAGGGCTAACTCTCATATGCCCG
AATCCGTCAGCTAACCTCGTAAGCGTTCGTGAGAGGAGATGAATGAAACCTGTGTTCGATGTTATGGCAC
AGGGGCATCCGTTTGCCTCTGTGTTTTTTGTTGTTCATTTTTGAATGCAAATCGCATACAGAGACATCAT
AGCAGAAAGGACTATCATCAACATGTGAGAGCAAGACACTGATGGATGTTTTATTGTTTTAATTGAAAAA
TGAGAAATTAAAAGCTTAAGGAGGAAAGTCACATTATGAGCAAAGGTGAAGAACTGTTCACCGGCGTTGT
GCCAATTCTGGTTGAGCTGGATGGTGACGTGAATGGCCACAAATTTTCCGTGTCTGGTGAAGGCGAGTGT
GATGCTACTTATGGCAAACTGACTCTGAAACTGATCTGTACCACCGGCAAACTGCCTGTTCCGTGGCCAA
CTCTGGTCACTACTCTGGGTTACGGCCTGATGTGTTTTGCGCGTTACCCGGATCACATGAAACAGCATGA
CTTCTTCAAATCTGCCATGCCGGAAGGCTATGTCCAAGAACGTACGATCTTTTTCAAGGACGACGGCAAC
TATAAAACCCGTGCCGAAGTTAAATTCGAGGGTGACACCCTGGTCAACCGCATCGAACTGAAAGGCATTG
ACTTCAAAGAGGACGGCAACATTCTGGGTCACAAGCTGGAATACAACTACAACTCCCACAACGTTTACAT
TACTGCTGACAAGCAGAAAAACGGCATCAAAGCAAACTTCAAGATCCGTCACAACATTGAAGATGGTGGC
GTACAGCTGGCAGATCACTACCAGCAGAACACTCCAATCGGTGATGGCCCAGTACTGCTGCCAGATAACC
ATTACCTGTCCTACCAGAGCAAACTGTCTAAAGACCCGAACGAAAAACGTGACCACATGGTACTGCTGGA
ATTTGTTACCGCGGCAGGCATTACCCACGGTATGGACGAACTGTATAAATAAGCTAGCAAAAACCCCGCC
CCTGACAGGGCGGGGTTTTTTTGAATTCACTGGCCGTCGTTTTACAACGTCGTGACTGGGAAAACCCTGG
CGTTACCCAACTTAATCGCCTTGCAGCACATCCCCCTTTCGCCAGCTGGCGTAATAGCGAAGAGGCCCGC
ACCGATCGCCCTTCCCAACAGTTGCGCAGCCTGAATGGCGAATGGCGCCTTTGCGGAAAGAGTTAATAAG
TTAACAGAAGATGAACCAAAACTAAATGGTTTAGCAGGAAACTTAGATAAAAAAATGAATCCAGAATTAT
ATTCAGAACAGGAACAGCAACAAGAACAACAAAAGAATCAAAAACGAGATAGAGGTATGCACTTATAGAA
CATGCATTTATGCCGAGAAAACTTATTGGTTGGAATGGGCTATGTGTTAGCTAACTTGTTAGCGAGTTGG
TTGGACTTGAATTGGGATTAATCCCAAGAAAGTACCAACTCAACAACACATAAAGCCCTGTAGGTTCCGA
CCAATAAGGAAATTGGAATAAAGCAATAAAAGGAGTTGAAGAAATGAAATTCAGAGAAGCCTTTGAGAAT
TTTATAACAAGTAAGTATGTACTTGGTGTTTTAGTAGTTTTAACTGTTTACCAGATAATACAAATGCTTA
AATAAAAAAAGACTTGATCTGATTAGACCAAATCTTTTGATAGTGTTATATTAATAACAAAATAAAAAGG
AGTCGCTCACGCCCTGACCAAAGTTTGTGAACGACATCATTCAAAGAAAAAAACACTGAGTTGTTTTTAT
AATCTTGTATATTTAGATATTAAACGATATTTAAATATACATCAAGATATATATTTGGGTGAGCGATTCC
TTAAACGAAATTGAGATTAAGGAGTCGATTTTTTATGTATAAAAACAATCATGCAAATCATTCAAATCAT
TTGGAAAATCACGATTTAGACAATTTTTCTAAAACCGGCTACTCTAATAGCCGGTTGGACGCACATACTG
TGTGCATATCTGATCCAAAATTAAGTTTTGATGCAATGACGATCGTTGGAAATCTCAACCGAGACAACGC
TCAAGCCCTTTCTAAATTTATGAGTGTAGAGCCCCAAATAAGACTTTGGGATATTCTTCAAACAAAGTTT
AAAGCTAAAGCACTTCAAGAAAAAGTTTATATTGAATATGACAAAGTGAAAGCAGATAGTTGGGATAGAC
GTAATATGCGTATTGAATTTAATCCAAACAAACTTACACGAGATGAAATGATTTGGTTAAAACAAAATAT
AATAAGCTACATGGAAGATGACGGTTTTACAAGATTAGATTTAGCCTTTGATTTTGAAGATGATTTGAGT
GACTACTATGCAATGTCTGATAAAGCAGTTAAGAAAACTATTTTTTATGGTCGTAATGGTAAGCCAGAAA
CAAAATATTTTGGCGTGAGAGATAGTAATAGATTTATTAGAATTTATAATAAAAAGCAAGAACGTAAAGA
TAATGCAGATGCTGAAGTTATGTCTGAACATTTATGGCGTGTAGAAATCGAACTTAAAAGAGATATGGTG
GATTACTGGAATGATTGCTTTAGTGATTTACATATCTTGCAACCAGATTGGAAAACTATCCAACGCACTG
CGGATAGAGCAATAGTTTTTATGTTATTGAGTGATGAAGAAGAATGGGGAAAGCTTCACAGAAATTCTAG
AACAAAATATAAGAATTTGATAAAAGAAATTTCGCCAGTCGATTTAACGGACTTAATGAAATCGACTTTA
AAAGCGAACGAAAAACAATTGCAAAAACAAATCGATTTTTGGCAACATGAATTTAAATTTTGGAAATAGT
GTACATATTAATATTACTGAACAAAAATGATATATTTAAACTATTCTAATTTAGGAGGATTTTTTTATGA
AGTGTCTATTTAAAAATTTGGGGAATTTATATGAGGTGAAAGAATAATTTACCCCTATAAACTTTAGTCA
CCTCAAGTAAAGAGGTAAAATTGTTTAGTTTATATAAAAAATTTAAAGGTTTGTTTTATAGCGTTTTATT
TTGGCTTTGTATTCTTTCATTTTTTA
